Addgene plasmid #213183: AGTR1-DuET
Purpose: The DuET construct encodes the named human GPCR engineered with a cleaved hemagglutinin signal peptide, a 5' FLAG and a 3' 1D4 epitope tag optimized for expression in mammalian cells and proteomics studies.
Depositing lab: Thomas Sakmar. Depositing organization: Rockefeller University. Publication: Multiplexed selectivity screening of anti-GPCR antibodies. Dahl L, Kotliar IB, Bendes A, Dodig-Crnkovic T, Fromm S, Elofsson A, Uhlen M, Sakmar TP, Schwenk JM. Sci Adv. 2023 May 3;9(18):eadf9297. doi: 10.1126/sciadv.adf9297. Epub 2023 May 3. PubMed 37134173.
Backbone
  Vector backbone: pcDNA 3.1 (+)
  Vector type: Mammalian Expression
Growth in bacteria
  Bacterial resistance: Ampicillin, 100 μg/mL
  Growth temperature: 37°C
  Growth strain: DH5alpha
  Copy number: High Copy
Gene/Insert
  Gene/Insert name: AGTR1 (alt names: Angiotensin II receptor type 1; AG2S, AGTR1A, AGTR1B, AT1, AT1B, AT2R1, AT2R1A, AT2R1B, HAT1R)
  Species: H. sapiens (human)
  Entrez Gene: AGTR1 (a.k.a. AG2S, AGTR1B, AT1, AT1AR, AT1B, AT1BR, AT1R, AT2R1, ATR1, HAT1R)
  Promoter: CMV, T7
  Tag / fusion protein: FLAG (N terminal on insert); 1D4 (C terminal on insert)
  Cloning method: Gibson Cloning
Terms and licenses: Academic/Nonprofit Terms; Industry Terms: Not Available to Industry
Depositor comments: Class: A, Family: Angiotensin. Ensembl ID: ENSG00000144891, Uniprot ID: P30556
How to cite: AGTR1-DuET was a gift from Thomas Sakmar (Addgene plasmid # 213183 ; http://n2t.net/addgene:213183 ; RRID:Addgene_213183)
