[The description below was written by a language model from this plasmid's Addgene catalogue record and pLannotate feature annotations shown in this document.]
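Description:
AGTR1-DuET is a mammalian expression plasmid built on the pcDNA 3.1 (+) backbone that encodes the human angiotensin II receptor type 1 (AGTR1), a class A GPCR of the angiotensin family. It is propagated in E. coli as a high-copy plasmid through a ColE1/pUC-type origin and selected with ampicillin via the β-lactamase gene. The backbone also carries an f1 phage origin and an SV40 promoter-driven neomycin phosphotransferase cassette ending in an SV40 poly(A) signal, which can allow G418 selection of stably transfected mammalian cells. Short annotated fragments such as lacI, bom, ble, a truncated HIV-1 LTR and the lac promoter/operator region appear to be backbone remnants or partial sequence matches rather than functional parts of the design.

The receptor coding sequence, inserted by Gibson cloning, sits downstream of the CMV immediate-early enhancer and promoter for strong constitutive expression in mammalian cells. A T7 promoter lies between CMV and the insert and can be used for in vitro transcription or sequencing, and the transcript is terminated by the bovine growth hormone polyadenylation signal. In the "DuET" (dual epitope-tagged) format, the receptor is preceded by a cleavable hemagglutinin signal peptide, which promotes membrane insertion and is removed to expose an N-terminal FLAG tag, and it is followed by a C-terminal 1D4 epitope. The feature table detects only the FLAG sequence (as a partial 3xFLAG match) and the AGTR1 open reading frame; the signal peptide and 1D4 tag are not annotated but are stated in the catalogue entry. The two tags allow capture and detection from opposite ends of the receptor. The construct is intended for expression in mammalian cells and proteomics studies, and the associated work concerns multiplexed selectivity screening of anti-GPCR antibodies.
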