Features (pLannotate 1.2.2; 21 found; start..end, strand, type, name):
    167..183     -  protein_bind   lac operator: The lac repressor binds to the lac operator to inhibit transcription in E. coli. This inhibition can be relieved by adding lactose or isopropyl-β-D-thiogalactopyranoside (IPTG). lac repressor encoded by lacI
    191..221     -  promoter       lac promoter: promoter for the E. coli lac operon
    236..257     -  protein_bind   CAP binding site: CAP binding activates transcription in the presence of cAMP. E. coli catabolite activator protein
    270..362     -  CDS            lacI (fragment): lac repressor; lacI; The lac repressor binds to the lac operator to inhibit transcription in E. coli. This inhibition can be relieved by adding lactose or isopropyl-β-D-thiogalactopyranoside (IPTG).
    545..1133    -  rep_origin     ori: high-copy-number ColE1/pMB1/pBR322/pUC origin of replication
   1304..2164    -  CDS            AmpR: β-lactamase; bla; confers resistance to ampicillin, carbenicillin, and related antibiotics
   2165..2269    -  promoter       AmpR promoter: bla
   2328..2380    -  misc_feature   bom (fragment): basis of mobility region from pBR322
   2535..2914    +  enhancer       CMV enhancer: human cytomegalovirus immediate early enhancer
   2915..3118    +  promoter       CMV promoter: human cytomegalovirus (CMV) immediate early promoter
   3114..3147    +  LTR            5' LTR (truncated) (fragment): truncated 5' long terminal repeat (LTR) from HIV-1
   3163..3181    +  promoter       T7 promoter: promoter for bacteriophage T7 RNA polymerase
   3274..3294    +  CDS            3xFLAG (fragment): three tandem FLAG® epitope tags
   3307..4383    +  CDS            AGTR1: AGTR1_HUMAN - Also known as AGTR1A, AGTR1B, AT2R1, AT2R1B. Experimental evidence at protein level: Swiss-Prot protein existence level 1. (Microbial infection) During SARS coronavirus-2/SARS-CoV-2 infection, it is able to recognize and internalize the complex formed by secreted ACE2 and SARS-CoV-2 spike protein through DNM2/dynamin 2- dependent endocytosis. From Homo sapiens (Human).
   4514..4738    +  polyA_signal   bGH poly(A) signal: bovine growth hormone polyadenylation signal
   4742..4763    +  promoter       SV40 promoter (fragment): SV40 enhancer and early promoter
   4784..5212    +  rep_origin     f1 ori (sequence partly withheld): f1 bacteriophage origin of replication; arrow indicates direction of (+) strand synthesis
   5226..5555    +  promoter       SV40 promoter: SV40 enhancer and early promoter
   5622..6413    +  CDS            neo: KKA2_KLEPN - Also known as kan, nptII. Experimental evidence at protein level: Swiss-Prot protein existence level 1. Resistance to kanamycin, neomycin, paromomycin, ribostamycin, butirosin and gentamicin B. From Klebsiella pneumoniae.
   6437..6595    +  CDS            ble (fragment): BLE_KLEPN - Experimental evidence at protein level: Swiss-Prot protein existence level 1. Binding protein with a strong affinity to the bleomycin family of antibiotics. Binds to CL990; an antimitotic-antibiotic compound. From Klebsiella pneumoniae.
   6590..94      +  polyA_signal   SV40 poly(A) signal (across the origin): SV40 polyadenylation signal
>Addgene plasmid #213183 | AGTR1-DuET | addgene full sequence | sequence record 430750 | Addgene NGS Result
ACAAATAAAGCAATAGCATCACAAATTTCACAAATAAAGCATTTTTTTCACTGCATTCTAGTTGTGGTTT
GTCCAAACTCATCAATGTATCTTATCATGTCTGTATACCGTCGACCTCTAGCTAGAGCTTGGCGTAATCA
TGGTCATAGCTGTTTCCTGTGTGAAATTGTTATCCGCTCACAATTCCACACAACATACGAGCCGGAAGCA
TAAAGTGTAAAGCCTGGGGTGCCTAATGAGTGAGCTAACTCACATTAATTGCGTTGCGCTCACTGCCCGC
TTTCCAGTCGGGAAACCTGTCGTGCCAGCTGCATTAATGAATCGGCCAACGCGCGGGGAGAGGCGGTTTG
CGTATTGGGCGCTCTTCCGCTTCCTCGCTCACTGACTCGCTGCGCTCGGTCGTTCGGCTGCGGCGAGCGG
TATCAGCTCACTCAAAGGCGGTAATACGGTTATCCACAGAATCAGGGGATAACGCAGGAAAGAACATGTG
AGCAAAAGGCCAGCAAAAGGCCAGGAACCGTAAAAAGGCCGCGTTGCTGGCGTTTTTCCATAGGCTCCGC
CCCCCTGACGAGCATCACAAAAATCGACGCTCAAGTCAGAGGTGGCGAAACCCGACAGGACTATAAAGAT
ACCAGGCGTTTCCCCCTGGAAGCTCCCTCGTGCGCTCTCCTGTTCCGACCCTGCCGCTTACCGGATACCT
GTCCGCCTTTCTCCCTTCGGGAAGCGTGGCGCTTTCTCATAGCTCACGCTGTAGGTATCTCAGTTCGGTG
TAGGTCGTTCGCTCCAAGCTGGGCTGTGTGCACGAACCCCCCGTTCAGCCCGACCGCTGCGCCTTATCCG
GTAACTATCGTCTTGAGTCCAACCCGGTAAGACACGACTTATCGCCACTGGCAGCAGCCACTGGTAACAG
GATTAGCAGAGCGAGGTATGTAGGCGGTGCTACAGAGTTCTTGAAGTGGTGGCCTAACTACGGCTACACT
AGAAGAACGGTATTTGGTATCTGCGCTCTGCTGAAGCCAGTTACCTTCGGAAAAAGAGTTGGTAGCTCTT
GATCCGGCAAACAAACCACCGCTGGTAGCGGTGGTTTTTTTGTTTGCAAGCAGCAGATTACGCGCAGAAA
AAAAGGATCTCAAGAAGATCCTTTGATCTTTTCTACGGGGTCTGACGCTCAGTGGAACGAAAACTCACGT
TAAGGGATTTTGGTCATGAGATTATCAAAAAGGATCTTCACCTAGATCCTTTTAAATTAAAAATGAAGTT
TTAAATCAATCTAAAGTATATATGAGTAAACTTGGTCTGACAGTTACCAATGCTTAATCAGTGAGGCACC
TATCTCAGCGATCTGTCTATTTCGTTCATCCATAGTTGCCTGACTCCCCGTCGTGTAGATAACTACGATA
CGGGAGGGCTTACCATCTGGCCCCAGTGCTGCAATGATACCGCGAGACCCACGCTCACCGGCTCCAGATT
TATCAGCAATAAACCAGCCAGCCGGAAGGGCCGAGCGCAGAAGTGGTCCTGCAACTTTATCCGCCTCCAT
CCAGTCTATTAATTGTTGCCGGGAAGCTAGAGTAAGTAGTTCGCCAGTTAATAGTTTGCGCAACGTTGTT
GCCATTGCTACAGGCATCGTGGTGTCACGCTCGTCGTTTGGTATGGCTTCATTCAGCTCCGGTTCCCAAC
GATCAAGGCGAGTTACATGATCCCCCATGTTGTGCAAAAAAGCGGTTAGCTCCTTCGGTCCTCCGATCGT
TGTCAGAAGTAAGTTGGCCGCAGTGTTATCACTCATGGTTATGGCAGCACTGCATAATTCTCTTACTGTC
ATGCCATCCGTAAGATGCTTTTCTGTGACTGGTGAGTACTCAACCAAGTCATTCTGAGAATAGTGTATGC
GGCGACCGAGTTGCTCTTGCCCGGCGTCAATACGGGATAATACCGCGCCACATAGCAGAACTTTAAAAGT
GCTCATCATTGGAAAACGTTCTTCGGGGCGAAAACTCTCAAGGATCTTACCGCTGTTGAGATCCAGTTCG
ATGTAACCCACTCGTGCACCCAACTGATCTTCAGCATCTTTTACTTTCACCAGCGTTTCTGGGTGAGCAA
AAACAGGAAGGCAAAATGCCGCAAAAAAGGGAATAAGGGCGACACGGAAATGTTGAATACTCATACTCTT
CCTTTTTCAATATTATTGAAGCATTTATCAGGGTTATTGTCTCATGAGCGGATACATATTTGAATGTATT
TAGAAAAATAAACAAATAGGGGTTCCGCGCACATTTCCCCGAAAAGTGCCACCTGACGTCGACGGATCGG
GAGATCTCCCGATCCCCTATGGTGCACTCTCAGTACAATCTGCTCTGATGCCGCATAGTTAAGCCAGTAT
CTGCTCCCTGCTTGTGTGTTGGAGGTCGCTGAGTAGTGCGCGAGCAAAATTTAAGCTACAACAAGGCAAG
GCTTGACCGACATTTGCATGAAGAATCTGCTTAGGGTTAGGCGTTTTGCGCTGCTTCGCGATGTACGGGC
CAGATATACGCGTTGACATTGATTATTGACTAGTTATTAATAGTAATCAATTACGGGGTCATTAGTTCAT
AGCCCATATATGGAGTTCCGCGTTACATAACTTACGGTAAATGGCCCGCCTGGCTGACCGCCCAACGACC
CCCGCCCATTGACGTCAATAATGACGTATGTTCCCATAGTAACGCCAATAGGGACTTTCCATTGACGTCA
ATGGGTGGAGTATTTACGGTAAACTGCCCACTTGGCAGTACATCAAGTGTATCATATGCCAAGTACGCCC
CCTATTGACGTCAATGACGGTAAATGGCCCGCCTGGCATTATGCCCAGTACATGACCTTATGGGACTTTC
CTACTTGGCAGTACATCTACGTATTAGTCATCGCTATTACCATGGTGATGCGGTTTTGGCAGTACATCAA
TGGGCGTGGATAGCGGTTTGACTCACGGGGATTTCCAAGTCTCCACCCCATTGACGTCAATGGGAGTTTG
TTTTGGCACCAAAATCAACGGGACTTTCCAAAATGTCGTAACAACTCCGCCCCATTGACGCAAATGGGCG
GTAGGCGTGTACGGTGGGAGGTCTATATAAGCAGAGCTCTCTGGCTAACTAGAGAACCCACTGCTTACTG
GCTTATCGAAATTAATACGACTCACTATAGGGAGACCCAAGCTGGCTAGCGTTTAAACTTAAGCTTAGCG
CCACCATGAAGACGATCATCGCCCTGAGCTACATCTTCTGCCTGGTATTCGCCGACTACAAGGACGATGA
TGACGCCAGCATCGATATGATCCTCAACTCCTCAACTGAAGACGGTATAAAAAGAATCCAGGATGATTGC
CCAAAAGCAGGGCGGCATAACTACATATTCGTGATGATCCCCACTCTTTATAGTATTATCTTTGTGGTGG
GCATCTTCGGGAATTCACTCGTTGTGATCGTGATTTACTTTTATATGAAGCTTAAGACGGTGGCCTCCGT
TTTCCTGCTGAATCTCGCTTTGGCCGACCTGTGCTTTCTTCTCACCTTGCCCTTGTGGGCCGTGTACACC
GCGATGGAGTACCGATGGCCTTTCGGTAACTACCTGTGTAAGATCGCTAGCGCCAGCGTATCTTTTAATC
TTTATGCCTCTGTTTTCCTCCTCACATGCCTGTCTATTGATCGGTATCTGGCCATCGTACATCCGATGAA
ATCAAGACTTAGGAGGACAATGCTGGTTGCTAAGGTAACCTGTATTATTATTTGGCTGCTGGCAGGTCTG
GCTTCCCTGCCTGCAATTATTCATCGCAACGTCTTTTTCATCGAGAACACCAACATTACCGTCTGCGCCT
TTCACTACGAGAGTCAAAATTCCACGCTCCCAATAGGACTGGGCCTGACAAAAAACATTCTCGGTTTTCT
CTTTCCATTCCTCATCATCTTGACCTCATATACCTTGATCTGGAAGGCACTGAAAAAGGCCTATGAGATC
CAGAAAAACAAACCCAGAAACGACGATATTTTTAAAATCATCATGGCTATTGTGCTGTTTTTTTTCTTCA
GTTGGATCCCACACCAGATCTTTACCTTCCTTGACGTCTTGATTCAACTGGGCATCATCAGAGATTGCCG
CATTGCCGACATCGTGGACACGGCCATGCCCATTACGATTTGCATCGCCTACTTTAATAACTGCCTTAAT
CCCCTGTTCTACGGGTTCCTCGGCAAGAAATTCAAGCGGTACTTTCTTCAGCTGCTCAAATACATCCCGC
CCAAGGCAAAAAGCCACTCAAATCTGTCAACCAAGATGAGTACACTGAGTTACAGACCATCCGACAACGT
GAGCAGTTCTACCAAGAAACCCGCACCATGTTTCGAGGTCGAAATCGATACCGGTGGACGCACCGGTGAA
TTCGATGAGGCCAGCACCACCGTGTCTAAGACCGAGACTTCTCAGGTGGCCCCTGCCTAACTCGAGTCTA
GAGGGCCCGTTTAAACCCGCTGATCAGCCTCGACTGTGCCTTCTAGTTGCCAGCCATCTGTTGTTTGCCC
CTCCCCCGTGCCTTCCTTGACCCTGGAAGGTGCCACTCCCACTGTCCTTTCCTAATAAAATGAGGAAATT
GCATCGCATTGTCTGAGTAGGTGTCATTCTATTCTGGGGGGTGGGGTGGGGCAGGACAGCAAGGGGGAGG
ATTGGGAAGACAATAGCAGGCATGCTGGGGATGCGGTGGGCTCTATGGCTTCTGAGGCGGAAAGAACCAG
CTGGGGCTCTAGGGGGTATCCCC
[124 nt withheld, positions 4784-4907]
C
[91 nt withheld, positions 4909-4999]
A
[49 nt withheld, positions 5001-5049]
CCTTTGACGTTGGAGTCCACGTTCTTT
[37 nt withheld, positions 5077-5113]
ACCCTATCTCGGTCTATTCTTTTGATTTATAAGGGATTTTGCCGATTTCGGCCTATTGGTTAAAAAATGA
GCTGATTTAACAAAAATTTAACGCGAATTAATTCTGTGGAATGTGTGTCAGTTAGGGTGTGGAAAGTCCC
CAGGCTCCCCAGCAGGCAGAAGTATGCAAAGCATGCATCTCAATTAGTCAGCAACCAGGTGTGGAAAGTC
CCCAGGCTCCCCAGCAGGCAGAAGTATGCAAAGCATGCATCTCAATTAGTCAGCAACCATAGTCCCGCCC
CTAACTCCGCCCATCCCGCCCCTAACTCCGCCCAGTTCCGCCCATTCTCCGCCCCATGGCTGACTAATTT
TTTTTATTTATGCAGAGGCCGAGGCCGCCTCTGCCTCTGAGCTATTCCAGAAGTAGTGAGGAGGCTTTTT
TGGAGGCCTAGGCTTTTGCAAAAAGCTCCCGGGAGCTTGTATATCCATTTTCGGATCTGATCAAGAGACA
GGATGAGGATCGTTTCGCATGATTGAACAAGATGGATTGCACGCAGGTTCTCCGGCCGCTTGGGTGGAGA
GGCTATTCGGCTATGACTGGGCACAACAGACAATCGGCTGCTCTGATGCCGCCGTGTTCCGGCTGTCAGC
GCAGGGGCGCCCGGTTCTTTTTGTCAAGACCGACCTGTCCGGTGCCCTGAATGAACTGCAGGACGAGGCA
GCGCGGCTATCGTGGCTGGCCACGACGGGCGTTCCTTGCGCAGCTGTGCTCGACGTTGTCACTGAAGCGG
GAAGGGACTGGCTGCTATTGGGCGAAGTGCCGGGGCAGGATCTCCTGTCATCTCACCTTGCTCCTGCCGA
GAAAGTATCCATCATGGCTGATGCAATGCGGCGGCTGCATACGCTTGATCCGGCTACCTGCCCATTCGAC
CACCAAGCGAAACATCGCATCGAGCGAGCACGTACTCGGATGGAAGCCGGTCTTGTCGATCAGGATGATC
TGGACGAAGAGCATCAGGGGCTCGCGCCAGCCGAACTGTTCGCCAGGCTCAAGGCGCGCATGCCCGACGG
CGAGGATCTCGTCGTGACCCATGGCGATGCCTGCTTGCCGAATATCATGGTGGAAAATGGCCGCTTTTCT
GGATTCATCGACTGTGGCCGGCTGGGTGTGGCGGACCGCTATCAGGACATAGCGTTGGCTACCCGTGATA
TTGCTGAAGAGCTTGGCGGCGAATGGGCTGACCGCTTCCTCGTGCTTTACGGTATCGCCGCTCCCGATTC
GCAGCGCATCGCCTTCTATCGCCTTCTTGACGAGTTCTTCTGAGCGGGACTCTGGGGTTCGAAATGACCG
ACCAAGCGACGCCCAACCTGCCATCACGAGATTTCGATTCCACCGCCGCCTTCTATGAAAGGTTGGGCTT
CGGAATCGTTTTCCGGGACGCCGGCTGGATGATCCTCCAGCGCGGGGATCTCATGCTGGAGTTCTTCGCC
CACCCCAACTTGTTTATTGCAGCTTATAATGGTT
